>Addgene plasmid #78382 | pNX3a2-PK3 | depositor full sequence | sequence record 146319 | pNX3a2-PK3 sequence 4492 bps
GACGTCTAAGAAACCATTATTATCATGACATTAACCTATAAAAATAGGCGTATCACGAGGCCCTTTCGTC
TCGCGCGTTTCGGTGATGACGGTGAAAACCTCTGACACATGCAGCTCCCGGAGACGGTCACAGCTTGTCT
GTAAGCGGATGCCGGGAGCAGACAAGCCCGTCAGGGCGCGTCAGCGGGTGTTGGCGGGTGTCGGGGCTGG
CTTAACTATGCGGCATCAGAGCAGATTGTACTGAGAGTGCACCATATGGACATATTGTCGTTAGAACGCG
GCTACAATTAATACATAACCTTATGTATCATACACATACGATTTAGGTGACACTATAGAACGCGGCCGCC
AGCTGAAGCTTCGTACGCTGCAGGTCGACGGATCCCCGGGTTAATTAACGCTAGCGGTAAGCCTATTCCT
AACCCTCTTTTGGGTCTCGATTCTACAGGTGGAAAACCAATCCCCAACCCACTCCTCGGCCTTGACTCAA
CTGGCAAACCCATACCAAATCCTTTACTTGGATTAGATAGTACCTCTAGATGAGGCGCGCCACTTCTAAA
TAAGCGAATTTCTTATGATTTATGATTTTTATTATTAAATAAGTTATAAAAAAAATAAGTGTATACAAAT
TTTAAAGTGACTCTTAGGTTTTAAAACGAAAATTCTTATTCTTGAGTAACTCTTTCCTGTAGGTCAGGTT
GCTTTCTCAGGTATAGTATGAGGTCGCTCTTATTGACCACACCTCTACCGGCAGATCCGCTAGGAGATCT
GCAGTGAAAAAAATGCTTTATTTGTGAAATTTGTGATGCTATTGCTTTATTTGTAACCATTATAAGCTGC
AATAAACAAGTTCGAACCCCAGAGTCCCGCTCAGAAGAACTCGTCAAGAAGGCGATAGAAGGCGATGCGC
TGCGAATCGGGAGCGGCGATACCGTAAAGCACGAGGAAGCGGTCAGCCCATTCGCCGCCAAGCTCTTCAG
CAATATCACGGGTAGCCAACGCTATGTCCTGATAGCGGTCCGCCACACCCAGCCGGCCACAGTCGATGAA
TCCAGAAAAGCGGCCATTTTCCACCATGATATTCGGCAAGCAGGCATCGCCATGGGTCACGACGAGATCC
TCGCCGTCGGGCATGCGCGCCTTGAGCCTGGCGAACAGTTCGGCTGGCGCGAGCCCCTGATGCTCTTCGT
CCAGATCATCCTGATCGACAAGACCGGCTTCCATCCGAGTACGTGCTCGCTCGATGCGATGTTTCGCTTG
GTGGTCGAATGGGCAGGTAGCCGGATCAAGCGTATGCAGCCGCCGCATTGCATCAGCCATGATGGATACT
TTCTCGGCAGGAGCAAGGTGAGATGACAGGAGATCCTGCCCCGGCACTTCGCCCAATAGCAGCCAGTCCC
TTCCCGCTTCAGTGACAACGTCGAGCACAGCTGCGCAAGGAACGCCCGTCGTGGCCAGCCACGATAGCCG
CGCTGCCTCGTCCTGCAGTTCATTCAGGGCACCGGACAGGTCGGTCTTGACAAAAAGAACCGGGCGCCCC
TGCGCTGACAGCCGGAACACGGCGGCATCAGAGCAGCCGATTGTCTGTTGTGCCCAGTCATAGCCGAATA
GCCTCTCCACCCAAGCGGCCGGAGAACCTGCGTGCAATCCATCTTGTTCAATCATGCGAAACGATCCAGC
TTTTTGCAAAAGCCTAGCCATGGTTTAGTTCCTCACCTTGTCGTATTATACTATGCCGATATACTATGCC
GATGATTAATTGTCAACACGGTCCGTTCCAATGCACCGTTCCCGGCCGCGGAGGCTGGATCGGTCCCGGT
GTCTTCTATGGAGGTCAAAACAGCGTGGATGGCGTCTCCAGGCGATCTGACGGTTCACTAAACGAGCTCT
GCTTATATAGACCTCCCACCGTACACGCCTACCGCCCATTTGCGTCAATGGGGCGGAGTTGTTACGACAT
TTTGGAAAGTCCCGTTGATTTTGGTGCCAAAACAAACTCCCATTGACGTCAATGGGGTGGAGACTTGGAA
ATCCCCGTGAGTCAAACCGCTATCCACGCCCATTGATGTACTGCCAAAACCGCATCACCATGGTAATAGC
GATGACTAATACGTAGATGTACTGCCAAGTAGGAAAGTCCCATAAGGTCATGTACTGGGCATAATGCCAG
GCGGGCCATTTACCGTCATTGACGTCAATAGGGGGCGTACTTGGCATATGATACACTTGATGTACTGCCA
AGTGGGCAGTTTACCGTAAATACTCCACCCATTGACGTCAATGGAAAGTCCCTATTGGCGTTACTATGGG
AACATACGTCATTATTGACGTCAATGGGCGGGGGTCGTTGGGCGGTCAGCCAGGCGGGCCATTTACCGTA
AGTTATGTAACGGTTTAAACGAGCTCGAATTCATCGATGATATCAGATCCACTAGTGGCCTATGCGGCCG
CGGATCTGCCGGTCTCCCTATAGTGAGTCGTATTAATTTCGATAAGCCAGGTTAACCTGCATTAATGAAT
CGGCCAACGCGCGGGGAGAGGCGGTTTGCGTATTGGGCGCTCTTCCGCTTCCTCGCTCACTGACTCGCTG
CGCTCGGTCGTTCGGCTGCGGCGAGCGGTATCAGCTCACTCAAAGGCGGTAATACGGTTATCCACAGAAT
CAGGGGATAACGCAGGAAAGAACATGTGAGCAAAAGGCCAGCAAAAGGCCAGGAACCGTAAAAAGGCCGC
GTTGCTGGCGTTTTTCCATAGGCTCCGCCCCCCTGACGAGCATCACAAAAATCGACGCTCAAGTCAGAGG
TGGCGAAACCCGACAGGACTATAAAGATACCAGGCGTTTCCCCCTGGAAGCTCCCTCGTGCGCTCTCCTG
TTCCGACCCTGCCGCTTACCGGATACCTGTCCGCCTTTCTCCCTTCGGGAAGCGTGGCGCTTTCTCAATG
CTCACGCTGTAGGTATCTCAGTTCGGTGTAGGTCGTTCGCTCCAAGCTGGGCTGTGTGCACGAACCCCCC
GTTCAGCCCGACCGCTGCGCCTTATCCGGTAACTATCGTCTTGAGTCCAACCCGGTAAGACACGACTTAT
CGCCACTGGCAGCAGCCACTGGTAACAGGATTAGCAGAGCGAGGTATGTAGGCGGTGCTACAGAGTTCTT
GAAGTGGTGGCCTAACTACGGCTACACTAGAAGGACAGTATTTGGTATCTGCGCTCTGCTGAAGCCAGTT
ACCTTCGGAAAAAGAGTTGGTAGCTCTTGATCCGGCAAACAAACCACCGCTGGTAGCGGTGGTTTTTTTG
TTTGCAAGCAGCAGATTACGCGCAGAAAAAAAGGATCTCAAGAAGATCCTTTGATCTTTTCTACGGGGTC
TGACGCTCAGTGGAACGAAAACTCACGTTAAGGGATTTTGGTCATGAGATTATCAAAAAGGATCTTCACC
TAGATCCTTTTAAATTAAAAATGAAGTTTTAAATCAATCTAAAGTATATATGAGTAAACTTGGTCTGACA
GTTACCAATGCTTAATCAGTGAGGCACCTATCTCAGCGATCTGTCTATTTCGTTCATCCATAGTTGCCTG
ACTCCCCGTCGTGTAGATAACTACGATACGGGAGGGCTTACCATCTGGCCCCAGTGCTGCAATGATACCG
CGAGACCCACGCTCACCGGCTCCAGATTTATCAGCAATAAACCAGCCAGCCGGAAGGGCCGAGCGCAGAA
GTGGTCCTGCAACTTTATCCGCCTCCATCCAGTCTATTAATTGTTGCCGGGAAGCTAGAGTAAGTAGTTC
GCCAGTTAATAGTTTGCGCAACGTTGTTGCCATTGCTACAGGCATCGTGGTGTCACGCTCGTCGTTTGGT
ATGGCTTCATTCAGCTCCGGTTCCCAACGATCAAGGCGAGTTACATGATCCCCCATGTTGTGCAAAAAAG
CGGTTAGCTCCTTCGGTCCTCCGATCGTTGTCAGAAGTAAGTTGGCCGCAGTGTTATCACTCATGGTTAT
GGCAGCACTGCATAATTCTCTTACTGTCATGCCATCCGTAAGATGCTTTTCTGTGACTGGTGAGTACTCA
ACCAAGTCATTCTGAGAATAGTGTATGCGGCGACCGAGTTGCTCTTGCCCGGCGTCAATACGGGATAATA
CCGCGCCACATAGCAGAACTTTAAAAGTGCTCATCATTGGAAAACGTTCTTCGGGGCGAAAACTCTCAAG
GATCTTACCGCTGTTGAGATCCAGTTCGATGTAACCCACTCGTGCACCCAACTGATCTTCAGCATCTTTT
ACTTTCACCAGCGTTTCTGGGTGAGCAAAAACAGGAAGGCAAAATGCCGCAAAAAAGGGAATAAGGGCGA
CACGGAAATGTTGAATACTCATACTCTTCCTTTTTCAATATTATTGAAGCATTTATCAGGGTTATTGTCT
CATGAGCGGATACATATTTGAATGTATTTAGAAAAATAAACAAATAGGGGTTCCGCGCACATTTCCCCGA
AAAGTGCCACCT
Features (pLannotate 1.2.2; 15 found; start..end, strand, type, name):
     70..105     +  CDS            rop (fragment): Rop protein, which maintains plasmids at low copy number; rop
    207..258     +  misc_feature   bom (fragment): basis of mobility region from pBR322
    321..339     +  promoter       SP6 promoter: promoter for bacteriophage SP6 RNA polymerase
    564..751     +  terminator     ADH1 terminator: S. cerevisiae ADH1; transcription terminator for the S. cerevisiae alcohol dehydrogenase 1 (ADH1) gene
    771..852     -  polyA_signal   SV40 poly(A) signal: SV40 polyadenylation signal
    874..1665    -  CDS            neo: KKA2_KLEPN - Also known as kan, nptII. Experimental evidence at protein level: Swiss-Prot protein existence level 1. Resistance to kanamycin, neomycin, paromomycin, ribostamycin, butirosin and gentamicin B. From Klebsiella pneumoniae.
   1678..1697    -  promoter       SRα promoter (fragment): hybrid promoter consisting of the SV40 early promoter plus part of the long terminal repeat of human T-lymphotrophic virus 1
   1720..1767    -  promoter       EM7 promoter: synthetic bacterial promoter&nbsp
   1885..2088    -  promoter       CMV promoter: human cytomegalovirus (CMV) immediate early promoter
   2089..2392    -  enhancer       CMV enhancer: human cytomegalovirus immediate early enhancer
   2467..2485    -  promoter       T7 promoter: promoter for bacteriophage T7 RNA polymerase
   2507..2560    -  CDS            lacI (fragment): lac repressor; lacI; The lac repressor binds to the lac operator to inhibit transcription in E. coli. This inhibition can be relieved by adding lactose or isopropyl-β-D-thiogalactopyranoside (IPTG).
   2743..3331    -  rep_origin     ori: high-copy-number ColE1/pMB1/pBR322/pUC origin of replication
   3502..4362    -  CDS            AmpR: β-lactamase; bla; confers resistance to ampicillin, carbenicillin, and related antibiotics
   4363..4467    -  promoter       AmpR promoter: bla
