[The description below was written by a language model from this plasmid's Addgene catalogue record and pLannotate feature annotations shown in this document.]
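Description:
pNX3a2-PK3 is a 4,492 bp template plasmid for epitope tagging of genes in fission yeast, built on the pFA6a-kanMX6 backbone that is widely used for PCR-based gene targeting. It is maintained in E. coli through a high-copy ColE1/pUC-type origin and carries an ampicillin resistance gene (β-lactamase with its own promoter). The record lists both ampicillin and kanamycin as bacterial selections, consistent with the EM7 synthetic bacterial promoter upstream of the neo coding sequence, which allows the same marker to be expressed in bacteria. Short remnants of rop, bom and lacI, along with flanking SP6 and T7 promoters, are backbone vestiges rather than functional payload.

The payload has two parts. The first is a 3xPK tag (three copies of the PK/V5 epitope). The automated annotation did not label it, but the unannotated stretch between the SP6 promoter and the S. cerevisiae ADH1 terminator is the likely position for it, so that a tagged open reading frame would be terminated by the ADH1 sequence. The second is the neoCV marker (about 1.6 kb), placed in the opposite orientation. It consists of the CMV enhancer and promoter driving the neo (aminoglycoside phosphotransferase) gene, followed by an SV40 polyadenylation signal, and it confers G418 resistance in yeast.

In pFA6a-type modules, the tag-terminator-marker unit is typically amplified with primers bearing homology to a chromosomal locus and integrated by homologous recombination, fusing the epitope to the C-terminus of the target protein for detection or immunoprecipitation. The record itself states only epitope tagging as the purpose. The associated publication title indicates the plasmid belongs to a series of sequential and counter-selectable cassettes.
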