Addgene plasmid #78382: pNX3a2-PK3
Purpose: fission yeast epitope tagging
Depositing lab: Kazunori Tomita. Depositing organization: University College London. Publication: Sequential and counter-selectable cassettes for fission yeast. Amelina H, Moiseeva V, Collopy LC, Pearson SR, Armstrong CA, Tomita K. BMC Biotechnol. 2016 Nov 8;16(1):76. 10.1186/s12896-016-0307-4 PubMed 27825338.
Backbone
  Vector backbone: pFA6a-kanMX6
  Selectable markers: Neomycin (select with G418)
Growth in bacteria
  Bacterial resistance: Ampicillin and Kanamycin, 100 & 50 μg/mL
  Growth temperature: 37°C
  Growth strain: DH5alpha
  Copy number: High Copy
Gene/Insert 1
  Gene/Insert name: 3xPK (alt name: V5)
Gene/Insert 2
  Gene/Insert name: neoCV (alt name: CMV/neo)
  Insert size (bp): 1622
Terms and licenses: Academic/Nonprofit Terms; Industry Terms: Not Available to Industry
How to cite: pNX3a2-PK3 was a gift from Kazunori Tomita (Addgene plasmid # 78382 ; http://n2t.net/addgene:78382 ; RRID:Addgene_78382)
