>Addgene plasmid #78382 | pNX3a2-PK3 | addgene partial sequence | sequence record 150168 | SP6 5'-ATTTAGGTGACACTATAG-3'
CTGCAGGTCGACGGATCCCCGGGTTAATTAACGCTAGCGGTAAGCCTATTCCTAACCCTCTTTTGGGTCT
CGATTCTACAGGTGGAAAACCAATCCCCAACCCACTCCTCGGCCTTGACTCAACTGGCAAACCCATACCA
AATCCTTTACTTGGATTAGATAGTACCTCTAGATGAGGCGCGCCACTTCTAAATAAGCGAATTTCTTATG
ATTTATGATTTTTATTATTAAATAAGTTATAAAAAAAATAAGTGTATACAAATTTTAAAGTGACTCTTAG
GTTTTAAAACGAAAATTCTTATTCTTGAGTAACTCTTTCCTGTAGGTCAGGTTGCTTTCTCAGGTATAGT
ATGAGGTCGCTCTTATTGACCACACCTCTACCGGCAGATCCGCTAGGAGATCTGCAGTGAAAAAAATGCT
TTATTTGTGAAATTTGTGATGCTATTGCTTTATTTGTAACCATTATAAGCTGCAATAAACAAGTTCGAAC
CCCAGAGTCCCGCTCAGAAGAACTCGTCAAGAAGGCGATAGAAGGCGATGCGCTGCGAATCGGGAGCGGC
GATACCGTAAAGCACGAGGAAGCGGTCAGCCCATTCGCCGCCAAGCTCTTCAGCAATATCACGGGTAGCC
AACGCTATGTCCTGATAGCGGTCCGCCACACCCAGCCGGCCACAGTCGATGAATCCAGAAAAGCGGCCAT
TTTCCACCATGATATTCGGCAAGCAGGCATCGCCATGGGTCACGACGAGATCCTCGCCGTCGGGCATGCG
CGCCTTGAGCCTGGCGAACAGTTCGGCTGGCGCGAGCCCCTGATGCTCTTCGTCCAGATCATCCTGATCG
ACAAGACCGGCTTCCATCCGAGTACGTGCTCGCTCGATGCGATGTTTCGCTTGGTGGTCGAATGGGCAGG
TAGCCGGATCAAGCGTA
