>Addgene plasmid #78382 | pNX3a2-PK3 | addgene partial sequence | sequence record 150169 | Neo-R 5'-GCCCAGTCATAGCCGAATAG-3'
ACCTGCGTGCAATCCATCTTGTTCAATCATGCGAAACGATCCAGCTTTTTGCAAAAGCCTAGCCATGGTT
TAGTTCCTCACCTTGTCGTATTATACTATGCCGATATACTATGCCGATGATTAATTGTCAACACGGTCCG
TTCCAATGCACCGTTCCCGGCCGCGGAGGCTGGATCGGTCCCGGTGTCTTCTATGGAGGTCAAAACAGCG
TGGATGGCGTCTCCAGGCGATCTGACGGTTCACTAAACGAGCTCTGCTTATATAGACCTCCCACCGTACA
CGCCTACCGCCCATTTGCGTCAATGGGGCGGAGTTGTTACGACATTTTGGAAAGTCCCGTTGATTTTGGT
GCCAAAACAAACTCCCATTGACGTCAATGGGGTGGAGACTTGGAAATCCCCGTGAGTCAAACCGCTATCC
ACGCCCATTGATGTACTGCCAAAACCGCATCACCATGGTAATAGCGATGACTAATACGTAGATGTACTGC
CAAGTAGGAAAGTCCCATAAGGTCATGTACTGGGCATAATGCCAGGCGGGCCATTTACCGTCATTGACGT
CAATAGGGGGCGTACTTGGCATATGATACACTTGATGTACTGCCAAGTGGGCAGTTTACCGTAAATACTC
CACCCATTGACGTCAATGGAAAGTCCCTATTGGCGTTACTATGGGAACATACGTCATTATTGACGTCAAT
GGGCGGGGGTCGTTGGGCGGTCAGCCAGGCGGGCCATTTACCGTAAGTTATGTAACGGTTTAAACGAGCT
CGAATTCATCGATGATATCAGATCCACTAGTGGCCTATGCGGCCGCGGATCTGCCGGTCTCCCTATAGTG
AGTCGTATTAATTTCGATAAGCCAGGTTAACCTGCATTAATGAATCGGCCA
